>Addgene plasmid #182861 | mEYFP-(L)-mCherry2-(L)-mEGFP | addgene full sequence | sequence record 360002 | Addgene NGS Result
GACGGATCGGGAGATCTCCCGATCCCCTATGGTGCACTCTCAGTACAATCTGCTCTGATGCCGCATAGTT
AAGCCAGTATCTGCTCCCTGCTTGTGTGTTGGAGGTCGCTGAGTAGTGCGCGAGCAAAATTTAAGCTACA
ACAAGGCAAGGCTTGACCGACAATTGCATGAAGAATCTGCTTAGGGTTAGGCGTTTTGCGCTGCTTCGCG
ATGTACGGGCCAGATATACGCGTTGACATTGATTATTGACTAGTTATTAATAGTAATCAATTACGGGGTC
ATTAGTTCATAGCCCATATATGGAGTTCCGCGTTACATAACTTACGGTAAATGGCCCGCCTGGCTGACCG
CCCAACGACCCCCGCCCATTGACGTCAATAATGACGTATGTTCCCATAGTAACGCCAATAGGGACTTTCC
ATTGACGTCAATGGGTGGAGTATTTACGGTAAACTGCCCACTTGGCAGTACATCAAGTGTATCATATGCC
AAGTACGCCCCCTATTGACGTCAATGACGGTAAATGGCCCGCCTGGCATTATGCCCAGTACATGACCTTA
TGGGACTTTCCTACTTGGCAGTACATCTACGTATTAGTCATCGCTATTACCATGGTGATGCGGTTTTGGC
AGTACATCAATGGGCGTGGATAGCGGTTTGACTCACGGGGATTTCCAAGTCTCCACCCCATTGACGTCAA
TGGGAGTTTGTTTTGGCACCAAAATCAACGGGACTTTCCAAAATGTCGTAACAACTCCGCCCCATTGACG
CAAATGGGCGGTAGGCGTGTACGGTGGGAGGTCTATATAAGCAGAGCTCTCTGGCTAACTAGAGAACCCA
CTGCTTACTGGCTTATCGAAATTAATACGACTCACTATAGGGAGACCCAAGCTGGCTAGCATGGTGAGCA
AGGGCGAGGAGCTGTTCACCGGGGTGGTGCCCATCCTGGTCGAGCTGGACGGCGACGTAAACGGCCACAA
GTTCAGCGTGTCCGGCGAGGGCGAGGGCGATGCCACCTACGGCAAGCTGACCCTGAAGTTCATCTGCACC
ACCGGCAAGCTGCCCGTGCCCTGGCCCACCCTCGTGACCACCTTCGGCTACGGCCTGCAGTGCTTCGCCC
GCTACCCCGACCACATGAAGCAGCACGACTTCTTCAAGTCCGCCATGCCCGAAGGCTACGTCCAGGAGCG
CACCATCTTCTTCAAGGACGACGGCAACTACAAGACCCGCGCCGAGGTGAAGTTCGAGGGCGACACCCTG
GTGAACCGCATCGAGCTGAAGGGCATCGACTTCAAGGAGGACGGCAACATCCTGGGGCACAAGCTGGAGT
ACAACTACAACAGCCACAACGTCTATATCATGGCCGACAAGCAGAAGAACGGCATCAAGGTGAACTTCAA
GATCCGCCACAACATCGAGGACGGCAGCGTGCAGCTCGCCGACCACTACCAGCAGAACACCCCCATCGGC
GACGGCCCCGTGCTGCTGCCCGACAACCACTACCTGAGCTACCAGTCCAAACTGAGCAAAGACCCCAACG
AGAAGCGCGATCACATGGTCCTGCTGGAGTTCGTGACCGCCGCCGGGATCACTCTCGGCATGGACGAGCT
GTACAAGCCGCCTGCCGCTGCACCACCGGTCTTAAGCATGGTGAGCAAGGGCGAGGAGGATAACATGGCC
ATCATCAAGGAGTTCATGCGCTTCAAGGTGCACATGGAGGGCTCCGTGAACGGCCACGAGTTCGAGATCG
AGGGCGAGGGCGAGGGCCGCCCCTACGAGGGCACCCAGACCGCCAAGCTGAAGGTGACCAAGGGTGGCCC
CCTGCCCTTCGCCTGGGACATCCTGTCCCCTCAGTTCATGTACGGCTCCAAGGCCTACGTGAAGCACCCC
GCCGACATCCCCGACTACTTGAAGCTGTCCTTCCCCGAGGGCTTCAATTGGGAGCGCGTGATGAACTTCG
AGGACGGCGGCGTGGTGACCGTGACCCAGGACTCCTCCCTGCAGGACGGCGAGTTCATCTACAAGGTGAA
GCTGCGCGGCACCAACTTCCCCTCCGACGGCCCCGTAATGCAGTGTCGTACCATGGGCTGGGAGGCCTCC
ACTGAGCGGATGTACCCCGAGGACGGCGCCCTGAAGGGCGAGATCAAGCAGAGGCTGAAGCTGAAGGACG
GCGGCCACTACGACGCTGAGGTCAAGACCACCTACAAGGCCAAGAAGCCCGTGCAGCTGCCCGGCGCCTA
CAACGTCGACATCAAGTTGGACATCCTTTCCCACAACGAGGACTACACCATCGTGGAACAGTACGAACGC
GCCGAGGGCCGCCACTCCACCGGCGGCATGGACGAGCTGTACAAGCCGCCTGCCGCTGCACCACCGGTGG
TACCCATGGTGAGCAAGGGCGAGGAGCTGTTCACCGGGGTGGTGCCCATCCTGGTCGAGCTGGACGGCGA
CGTAAACGGCCACAAGTTCAGCGTGTCCGGCGAGGGCGAGGGCGATGCCACCTACGGCAAGCTGACCCTG
AAGTTCATCTGCACCACCGGCAAGCTGCCCGTGCCCTGGCCCACCCTCGTGACCACCCTGACCTACGGCG
TGCAGTGCTTCAGCCGCTACCCCGACCACATGAAGCAGCACGACTTCTTCAAGTCCGCCATGCCCGAAGG
CTACGTCCAGGAGCGCACCATCTTCTTCAAGGACGACGGCAACTACAAGACCCGCGCCGAGGTGAAGTTC
GAGGGCGACACCCTGGTGAACCGCATCGAGCTGAAGGGCATCGACTTCAAGGAGGACGGCAACATCCTGG
GGCACAAGCTGGAGTACAACTACAACAGCCACAACGTCTATATCATGGCCGACAAGCAGAAGAACGGCAT
CAAGGTGAACTTCAAGATCCGCCACAACATCGAGGACGGCAGCGTGCAGCTCGCCGACCACTACCAGCAG
AACACCCCCATCGGCGACGGCCCCGTGCTGCTGCCCGACAACCACTACCTGAGCACCCAGTCCAAGCTGA
GCAAAGACCCCAACGAGAAGCGCGATCACATGGTCCTGCTGGAGTTCGTGACCGCCGCCGGGATCACTCT
CGGCATGGACGAGCTGTACAAGCCGCCTGCCGCTGCACCACCGGTGGATCCACTAGTCCAGTGTGGTGGA
ATTCTGCAGATATCCAGCACAGTGGCGGCCGCTCGAGTCTAGAGGGCCCGTTTAAACCCGCTGATCAGCC
TCGACTGTGCCTTCTAGTTGCCAGCCATCTGTTGTTTGCCCCTCCCCCGTGCCTTCCTTGACCCTGGAAG
GTGCCACTCCCACTGTCCTTTCCTAATAAAATGAGGAAATTGCATCGCATTGTCTGAGTAGGTGTCATTC
TATTCTGGGGGGTGGGGTGGGGCAGGACAGCAAGGGGGAGGATTGGGAAGACAATAGCAGGCATGCTGGG
GATGCGGTGGGCTCTATGGCTTCTGAGGCGGAAAGAACCAGCTGGGGCTCTAGGGGGTATCCCC
[124 nt withheld, positions 3495-3618]
C
[91 nt withheld, positions 3620-3710]
A
[49 nt withheld, positions 3712-3760]
CCTTTGACGTTGGAGTCCACGTTCTTT
[37 nt withheld, positions 3788-3824]
ACCCTATCTCGGTCTATTCTTTTGATTTATAAGGGATTTTGCCGATTTCGGCCTATTGGTTAAAAAATGA
GCTGATTTAACAAAAATTTAACGCGAATTAATTCTGTGGAATGTGTGTCAGTTAGGGTGTGGAAAGTCCC
CAGGCTCCCCAGCAGGCAGAAGTATGCAAAGCATGCATCTCAATTAGTCAGCAACCAGGTGTGGAAAGTC
CCCAGGCTCCCCAGCAGGCAGAAGTATGCAAAGCATGCATCTCAATTAGTCAGCAACCATAGTCCCGCCC
CTAACTCCGCCCATCCCGCCCCTAACTCCGCCCAGTTCCGCCCATTCTCCGCCCCATGGCTGACTAATTT
TTTTTATTTATGCAGAGGCCGAGGCCGCCTCTGCCTCTGAGCTATTCCAGAAGTAGTGAGGAGGCTTTTT
TGGAGGCCTAGGCTTTTGCAAAAAGCTCCCGGGAGCTTGTATATCCATTTTCGGATCTGATCAAGAGACA
GGATGAGGATCGTTTCGCATGATTGAACAAGATGGATTGCACGCAGGTTCTCCGGCCGCTTGGGTGGAGA
GGCTATTCGGCTATGACTGGGCACAACAGACAATCGGCTGCTCTGATGCCGCCGTGTTCCGGCTGTCAGC
GCAGGGGCGCCCGGTTCTTTTTGTCAAGACCGACCTGTCCGGTGCCCTGAATGAACTGCAGGACGAGGCA
GCGCGGCTATCGTGGCTGGCCACGACGGGCGTTCCTTGCGCAGCTGTGCTCGACGTTGTCACTGAAGCGG
GAAGGGACTGGCTGCTATTGGGCGAAGTGCCGGGGCAGGATCTCCTGTCATCTCACCTTGCTCCTGCCGA
GAAAGTATCCATCATGGCTGATGCAATGCGGCGGCTGCATACGCTTGATCCGGCTACCTGCCCATTCGAC
CACCAAGCGAAACATCGCATCGAGCGAGCACGTACTCGGATGGAAGCCGGTCTTGTCGATCAGGATGATC
TGGACGAAGAGCATCAGGGGCTCGCGCCAGCCGAACTGTTCGCCAGGCTCAAGGCGCGCATGCCCGACGG
CGAGGATCTCGTCGTGACCCATGGCGATGCCTGCTTGCCGAATATCATGGTGGAAAATGGCCGCTTTTCT
GGATTCATCGACTGTGGCCGGCTGGGTGTGGCGGACCGCTATCAGGACATAGCGTTGGCTACCCGTGATA
TTGCTGAAGAGCTTGGCGGCGAATGGGCTGACCGCTTCCTCGTGCTTTACGGTATCGCCGCTCCCGATTC
GCAGCGCATCGCCTTCTATCGCCTTCTTGACGAGTTCTTCTGAGCGGGACTCTGGGGTTCGAAATGACCG
ACCAAGCGACGCCCAACCTGCCATCACGAGATTTCGATTCCACCGCCGCCTTCTATGAAAGGTTGGGCTT
CGGAATCGTTTTCCGGGACGCCGGCTGGATGATCCTCCAGCGCGGGGATCTCATGCTGGAGTTCTTCGCC
CACCCCAACTTGTTTATTGCAGCTTATAATGGTTACAAATAAAGCAATAGCATCACAAATTTCACAAATA
AAGCATTTTTTTCACTGCATTCTAGTTGTGGTTTGTCCAAACTCATCAATGTATCTTATCATGTCTGTAT
ACCGTCGACCTCTAGCTAGAGCTTGGCGTAATCATGGTCATAGCTGTTTCCTGTGTGAAATTGTTATCCG
CTCACAATTCCACACAACATACGAGCCGGAAGCATAAAGTGTAAAGCCTGGGGTGCCTAATGAGTGAGCT
AACTCACATTAATTGCGTTGCGCTCACTGCCCGCTTTCCAGTCGGGAAACCTGTCGTGCCAGCTGCATTA
ATGAATCGGCCAACGCGCGGGGAGAGGCGGTTTGCGTATTGGGCGCTCTTCCGCTTCCTCGCTCACTGAC
TCGCTGCGCTCGGTCGTTCGGCTGCGGCGAGCGGTATCAGCTCACTCAAAGGCGGTAATACGGTTATCCA
CAGAATCAGGGGATAACGCAGGAAAGAACATGTGAGCAAAAGGCCAGCAAAAGGCCAGGAACCGTAAAAA
GGCCGCGTTGCTGGCGTTTTTCCATAGGCTCCGCCCCCCTGACGAGCATCACAAAAATCGACGCTCAAGT
CAGAGGTGGCGAAACCCGACAGGACTATAAAGATACCAGGCGTTTCCCCCTGGAAGCTCCCTCGTGCGCT
CTCCTGTTCCGACCCTGCCGCTTACCGGATACCTGTCCGCCTTTCTCCCTTCGGGAAGCGTGGCGCTTTC
TCATAGCTCACGCTGTAGGTATCTCAGTTCGGTGTAGGTCGTTCGCTCCAAGCTGGGCTGTGTGCACGAA
CCCCCCGTTCAGCCCGACCGCTGCGCCTTATCCGGTAACTATCGTCTTGAGTCCAACCCGGTAAGACACG
ACTTATCGCCACTGGCAGCAGCCACTGGTAACAGGATTAGCAGAGCGAGGTATGTAGGCGGTGCTACAGA
GTTCTTGAAGTGGTGGCCTAACTACGGCTACACTAGAAGAACAGTATTTGGTATCTGCGCTCTGCTGAAG
CCAGTTACCTTCGGAAAAAGAGTTGGTAGCTCTTGATCCGGCAAACAAACCACCGCTGGTAGCGGTGGTT
TTTTTGTTTGCAAGCAGCAGATTACGCGCAGAAAAAAAGGATCTCAAGAAGATCCTTTGATCTTTTCTAC
GGGGTCTGACGCTCAGTGGAACGAAAACTCACGTTAAGGGATTTTGGTCATGAGATTATCAAAAAGGATC
TTCACCTAGATCCTTTTAAATTAAAAATGAAGTTTTAAATCAATCTAAAGTATATATGAGTAAACTTGGT
CTGACAGTTACCAATGCTTAATCAGTGAGGCACCTATCTCAGCGATCTGTCTATTTCGTTCATCCATAGT
TGCCTGACTCCCCGTCGTGTAGATAACTACGATACGGGAGGGCTTACCATCTGGCCCCAGTGCTGCAATG
ATACCGCGAGACCCACGCTCACCGGCTCCAGATTTATCAGCAATAAACCAGCCAGCCGGAAGGGCCGAGC
GCAGAAGTGGTCCTGCAACTTTATCCGCCTCCATCCAGTCTATTAATTGTTGCCGGGAAGCTAGAGTAAG
TAGTTCGCCAGTTAATAGTTTGCGCAACGTTGTTGCCATTGCTACAGGCATCGTGGTGTCACGCTCGTCG
TTTGGTATGGCTTCATTCAGCTCCGGTTCCCAACGATCAAGGCGAGTTACATGATCCCCCATGTTGTGCA
AAAAAGCGGTTAGCTCCTTCGGTCCTCCGATCGTTGTCAGAAGTAAGTTGGCCGCAGTGTTATCACTCAT
GGTTATGGCAGCACTGCATAATTCTCTTACTGTCATGCCATCCGTAAGATGCTTTTCTGTGACTGGTGAG
TACTCAACCAAGTCATTCTGAGAATAGTGTATGCGGCGACCGAGTTGCTCTTGCCCGGCGTCAATACGGG
ATAATACCGCGCCACATAGCAGAACTTTAAAAGTGCTCATCATTGGAAAACGTTCTTCGGGGCGAAAACT
CTCAAGGATCTTACCGCTGTTGAGATCCAGTTCGATGTAACCCACTCGTGCACCCAACTGATCTTCAGCA
TCTTTTACTTTCACCAGCGTTTCTGGGTGAGCAAAAACAGGAAGGCAAAATGCCGCAAAAAAGGGAATAA
GGGCGACACGGAAATGTTGAATACTCATACTCTTCCTTTTTCAATATTATTGAAGCATTTATCAGGGTTA
TTGTCTCATGAGCGGATACATATTTGAATGTATTTAGAAAAATAAACAAATAGGGGTTCCGCGCACATTT
CCCCGAAAAGTGCCACCTGACGTC
Features (pLannotate 1.2.2; 22 found; start..end, strand, type, name):
     28..80      -  misc_feature   bom (fragment): basis of mobility region from pBR322
    235..614     +  enhancer       CMV enhancer: human cytomegalovirus immediate early enhancer
    615..818     +  promoter       CMV promoter: human cytomegalovirus (CMV) immediate early promoter
    814..847     +  LTR            5' LTR (truncated) (fragment): truncated 5' long terminal repeat (LTR) from HIV-1
    863..881     +  promoter       T7 promoter: promoter for bacteriophage T7 RNA polymerase
    901..1617    +  CDS            mEYFP: mEYFP is a basic (constitutively fluorescent) yellow fluorescent protein published in 2002, derived from Aequorea victoria. It is reported to be a very rapidly-maturing monomer.
   1648..2355    +  CDS            mCherry2: mCherry2 is a basic (constitutively fluorescent) red fluorescent protein published in 2017, derived from Discosoma sp.. It has very low acid sensitivity.
   2386..3102    +  CDS            mEGFP: mEGFP is a basic (constitutively fluorescent) green fluorescent protein published in 2002, derived from Aequorea victoria. It has moderate acid sensitivity.
   3225..3449    +  polyA_signal   bGH poly(A) signal: bovine growth hormone polyadenylation signal
   3453..3474    +  promoter       SV40 promoter (fragment): SV40 enhancer and early promoter
   3495..3923    +  rep_origin     f1 ori (sequence partly withheld): f1 bacteriophage origin of replication; arrow indicates direction of (+) strand synthesis
   3937..4266    +  promoter       SV40 promoter: SV40 enhancer and early promoter
   4333..5124    +  CDS            neo: KKA2_KLEPN - Also known as kan, nptII. Experimental evidence at protein level: Swiss-Prot protein existence level 1. Resistance to kanamycin, neomycin, paromomycin, ribostamycin, butirosin and gentamicin B. From Klebsiella pneumoniae.
   5148..5306    +  CDS            ble (fragment): BLE_KLEPN - Experimental evidence at protein level: Swiss-Prot protein existence level 1. Binding protein with a strong affinity to the bleomycin family of antibiotics. Binds to CL990; an antimitotic-antibiotic compound. From Klebsiella pneumoniae.
   5301..5422    +  polyA_signal   SV40 poly(A) signal: SV40 polyadenylation signal
   5495..5511    -  protein_bind   lac operator: The lac repressor binds to the lac operator to inhibit transcription in E. coli. This inhibition can be relieved by adding lactose or isopropyl-β-D-thiogalactopyranoside (IPTG). lac repressor encoded by lacI
   5519..5549    -  promoter       lac promoter: promoter for the E. coli lac operon
   5564..5585    -  protein_bind   CAP binding site: CAP binding activates transcription in the presence of cAMP. E. coli catabolite activator protein
   5598..5690    -  CDS            lacI (fragment): lac repressor; lacI; The lac repressor binds to the lac operator to inhibit transcription in E. coli. This inhibition can be relieved by adding lactose or isopropyl-β-D-thiogalactopyranoside (IPTG).
   5873..6461    -  rep_origin     ori: high-copy-number ColE1/pMB1/pBR322/pUC origin of replication
   6632..7492    -  CDS            AmpR: β-lactamase; bla; confers resistance to ampicillin, carbenicillin, and related antibiotics
   7493..7597    -  promoter       AmpR promoter: bla
