[The description below was written by a language model from this plasmid's Addgene catalogue record and pLannotate feature annotations shown in this document.]
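Description:
mEYFP-(L)-mCherry2-(L)-mEGFP is a mammalian expression plasmid built on the pcDNA3.1+ backbone. It encodes three monomeric fluorescent proteins joined in tandem as a single "hetero-trimer" polypeptide. The 7.6 kb sequenced plasmid is maintained in E. coli through a high-copy ColE1/pUC-type origin and selected with ampicillin via the β-lactamase gene and its own promoter. An f1 phage origin is also present. For selection in mammalian cells, an SV40 early promoter drives a neomycin phosphotransferase cassette terminated by the SV40 polyadenylation signal, which permits G418 selection of stable transfectants. The short annotated fragments (bom, HIV-1 LTR, ble, lacI, and a lac promoter/operator region) are probably backbone remnants or annotation artefacts rather than functional parts.

The payload is driven by the human CMV immediate-early enhancer and promoter, followed by a T7 promoter that could support in vitro transcription. Downstream lie the coding sequences for mEYFP (yellow, Aequorea-derived), mCherry2 (red, Discosoma-derived) and mEGFP (green, Aequorea-derived) in that order. About 30 nucleotides separate each pair of coding sequences, consistent with the short linkers marked "(L)" in the name, though the record does not describe their composition. The bovine growth hormone polyadenylation signal ends the transcript.

Because the three spectrally distinct fluorophores are physically coupled in fixed 1:1:1 stoichiometry, the fusion suits use as a reference or positive control for three-colour co-diffusion and cross-correlation. This matches the associated work on multicolour fluorescence fluctuation spectroscopy with spectral detection in living cells. The restriction sites used for cloning are not recorded.
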