Addgene plasmid #182861: mEYFP-(L)-mCherry2-(L)-mEGFP
Purpose: Hetero-trimer expression vector
Depositing lab: Salvatore Chiantia. Depositing organization: Universitaet Potsdam. Publication: Multicolor fluorescence fluctuation spectroscopy in living cells via spectral detection. Dunsing V, Petrich A, Chiantia S. Elife. 2021 Sep 8;10. pii: 69687. doi: 10.7554/eLife.69687. PubMed 34494547.
Backbone
  Vector backbone: pcDNA3.1+
  Vector type: Mammalian Expression
Growth in bacteria
  Bacterial resistance: Ampicillin, 100 μg/mL
  Growth temperature: 37°C
  Growth strain: DH5alpha
  Copy number: High Copy
Gene/Insert
  Gene/Insert name: mEYFP-mCherry2-mEGFP
  Species: Other
  Cloning method: Restriction Enzyme; 5′ cloning site Unknown (unknown if destroyed); 3′ cloning site Unknown (unknown if destroyed)
Terms and licenses: Academic/Nonprofit Terms; Industry Terms: Not Available to Industry
How to cite: mEYFP-(L)-mCherry2-(L)-mEGFP was a gift from Salvatore Chiantia (Addgene plasmid # 182861 ; http://n2t.net/addgene:182861 ; RRID:Addgene_182861)
